Addgene plasmid #169364: pAW8-aid-5Myc-eDSR-Turg1:kanMX6
Purpose: C-terminal aid-5Myc-eDSR degron cassette with kanMX6 marker for S. pombe
Depositing lab: Tony Carr. Depositing organization: University of Sussex.
Backbone
  Vector backbone: pUC19
  Vector type: Yeast Expression
Growth in bacteria
  Bacterial resistance: Ampicillin, 100 μg/mL
  Growth temperature: 37°C
  Growth strain: DH5alpha
  Copy number: High Copy
Gene/Insert
  Gene/Insert name: auxin-inducible degron (aid)
  Species: A. thaliana (mustard weed)
  Tag / fusion protein: 5XMyc (C terminal on insert)
  Cloning method: Gibson Cloning
Terms and licenses: Academic/Nonprofit Terms; Industry Terms: Not Available to Industry
How to cite: pAW8-aid-5Myc-eDSR-Turg1:kanMX6 was a gift from Tony Carr (Addgene plasmid # 169364 ; http://n2t.net/addgene:169364 ; RRID:Addgene_169364)
