[The description below was written by a language model from this plasmid's Addgene catalogue record and pLannotate feature annotations shown in this document.]
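Description:
pAW8-aid-5Myc-eDSR-Turg1:kanMX6 is a fission yeast (Schizosaccharomyces pombe) tagging plasmid catalogued as a pUC19-based yeast expression vector, built by Gibson cloning. It is propagated in E. coli at high copy through the ColE1/pUC origin under ampicillin selection (AmpR/bla). For maintenance in yeast it carries the S. pombe ars1 autonomously replicating sequence and the S. cerevisiae LEU2 gene with its own promoter as an auxotrophic marker. Remnants of lac, rop and bom sequences are vector-derived fragments.

The payload is a C-terminal degron cassette. A loxP site is followed by the minimal auxin-inducible degron from Arabidopsis thaliana IAA17 (mini-AID), which targets a fused protein for degradation in the presence of auxin and the TIR1 F-box protein. Next come Myc epitope repeats, recorded as 5xMyc in the catalogue and detected by the annotation as a fragment of a 13xMyc array. A kanMX marker for G418 selection in yeast lies downstream. The name also indicates an eDSR element and a urg1 terminator (Turg1) between the tag and the marker, but neither is annotated in the feature table and the record does not explain their function.

Elsewhere on the plasmid, Cre recombinase sits downstream of a thiamine-repressible nmt1 promoter fragment. This arrangement is consistent with Cre-mediated cassette exchange, in which the plasmid supplies both the recombinase and the lox-flanked cassette for insertion at a pre-tagged genomic locus. However, only one lox site is annotated, and the record does not describe the integration strategy. The stated purpose is to add the aid-5Myc-eDSR degron to the C terminus of S. pombe proteins, which allows conditional depletion and Myc-based detection.
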