Features (pLannotate 1.2.2; 23 found; start..end, strand, type, name):
   1401..1541    -  CDS            NFS1 (fragment): NFS1_YEAST - Also known as SPL1 From Saccharomyces cerevisiae (strain ATCC 204508 / S288c) (Baker's yeast).
   1647..1712    -  CDS            hus5 (fragment): UBC9_SCHPO - Also known as ubc9. Experimental evidence at protein level: Swiss-Prot protein existence level 1. Catalyzes the covalent attachment of ubiquitin-like protein SUMO/Smt3 to other proteins. Required for efficient recovery from DNA damage or S-phase arrest and normal mitosis. This may be as part of a checkpoint independent recovery process. From Schizosaccharomyces pombe (strain 972 / ATCC 24843) (Fission yeast).
   1873..2654    +  rep_origin     ars1: Schizosaccharomyces pombe autonomously replicating sequence ars1
   2733..2782    -  misc_feature   bom (fragment): basis of mobility region from pBR322
   2884..2919    -  CDS            rop (fragment): Rop protein, which maintains plasmids at low copy number; rop
   3014..3118    +  promoter       AmpR promoter: bla
   3119..3979    +  CDS            AmpR: β-lactamase; bla; confers resistance to ampicillin, carbenicillin, and related antibiotics
   4150..4738    +  rep_origin     ori: high-copy-number ColE1/pMB1/pBR322/pUC origin of replication
   4921..5013    +  CDS            lacI (fragment): lac repressor; lacI; The lac repressor binds to the lac operator to inhibit transcription in E. coli. This inhibition can be relieved by adding lactose or isopropyl-β-D-thiogalactopyranoside (IPTG).
   5026..5047    +  protein_bind   CAP binding site: CAP binding activates transcription in the presence of cAMP. E. coli catabolite activator protein
   5062..5092    +  promoter       lac promoter: promoter for the E. coli lac operon
   5096..5118    +  protein_bind   lac operator (fragment): The lac repressor binds to the lac operator to inhibit transcription in E. coli. This inhibition can be relieved by adding lactose or isopropyl-β-D-thiogalactopyranoside (IPTG). lac repressor encoded by lacI
   5172..5205    +  protein_bind   loxP: Cre-mediated recombination occurs in the 8-bp core sequence (GCATACAT). Cre recombinase
   5436..5639    +  CDS            mini-AID: minimal degron from the auxin-responsive IAA17 protein of Arabidopsis thaliana (Kubota et al., 2013) acts as an auxin-inducible degron (AID) in the presence of TIR1
   5942..6128    +  CDS            13xMyc (fragment): 13 tandem Myc epitope tags
   6888..8244    +  gene           kanMX: yeast selectable marker conferring kanamycin resistance (Wach et al., 1994)
   8335..8492    +  CDS            lacZα (fragment): LacZα fragment of β-galactosidase; lacZ fragment
   8498..8549    -  misc_feature   bom (fragment): basis of mobility region from pBR322
   9124..10116   -  CDS            Cre: site-specific recombinase Cre is a site-specific recombinase from bacteriophage P1. Recombination occurs at loxP sequences.
  10166..10204   -  CDS            Cre (fragment): site-specific recombinase Cre is a site-specific recombinase from bacteriophage P1. Recombination occurs at loxP sequences.
  10206..10812   -  promoter       nmt1 promoter (fragment): wild-type nmt1 promoter from Schizosaccharomyces pombe, conferring strong thiamine-repressible expression
  10830..11219   +  promoter       LEU2 promoter: S. cerevisiae LEU2
  11250..1038    +  CDS            LEU2 (across the origin): LEU3_YEAST - Experimental evidence at protein level: Swiss-Prot protein existence level 1. Catalyzes the oxidation of 3-carboxy-2-hydroxy-4- methylpentanoate (3-isopropylmalate) to 3-carboxy-4-methyl-2- oxopentanoate. The product decarboxylates to 4-methyl-2 oxopentanoate. From Saccharomyces cerevisiae (strain ATCC 204508 / S288c) (Baker's yeast).
>Addgene plasmid #169364 | pAW8-aid-5Myc-eDSR-Turg1:kanMX6 | addgene full sequence | sequence record 332978 | Addgene NGS Result
ATCACAGCCGAAGCCATTAAGGTTCTTAAAGCTATTTCTGATGTTCGTTCCAATGTCAAGTTCGATTTCG
AAAATCATTTAATTGGTGGTGCTGCTATCGATGCTACAGGTGTTCCACTTCCAGATGAGGCGCTGGAAGC
CTCCAAGAAGGCTGATGCCGTTTTGTTAGGTGCTGTGGGTGGTCCTAAATGGGGTACCGGTAGTGTTAGA
CCTGAACAAGGTTTACTAAAAATCCGTAAAGAACTTCAATTGTACGCCAACTTAAGACCATGTAACTTTG
CATCCGACTCTCTTTTAGACTTATCTCCAATCAAGCCACAATTTGCTAAAGGTACTGACTTCGTTGTTGT
TAGAGAATTAGTGGGAGGTATTTACTTTGGTAAGAGAAAGGAAGACGATGGTGATGGTGTCGCTTGGGAT
AGTGAACAATACACCGTTCCAGAAGTGCAAAGAATCACAAGAATGGCCGCTTTCATGGCCCTACAACATG
AGCCACCATTGCCTATTTGGTCCTTGGATAAAGCTAATGTTTTGGCCTCTTCAAGATTATGGAGAAAAAC
TGTGGAGGAAACCATCAAGAACGAATTTCCTACATTGAAAGTTCAACATCAATTGATTGATTCTGCCGCC
ATGATCCTAGTTAAGAACCCAACCCACCTAAATGGTATTATAATCACCAGCAACATGTTTGGTGATATCA
TCTCCGATGAAGCCTCCGTTATCCCAGGCTCCTTGGGTTTGTTGCCATCTGCGTCCTTGGCCTCTTTGCC
AGACAAGAACACCGCATTTGGTTTGTACGAACCATGCCATGGTTCCGCTCCAGATTTGCCAAAGAATAAG
GTCAACCCTATCGCCACTATCTTGTCTGCTGCAATGATGTTGAAATTGTCATTGAACTTGCCTGAAGAAG
GTAAAGCCATTGAAGATGCAGTTAAAAAGGTTTTGGATGCAGGTATCAGAACTGGTGATTTAGGTGGTTC
CAACAGTACCACCGAAGTCGGTGATGCTGTCGCCGAAGAAGTTAAGAAAATCCTTGCTTAAAAAGATTCT
CTTTTTTTGTGATATTTGTACATAAACTTTATAAATGAAATTCATAATAGAAACGACACGAAATTACAAA
ATGGAATATGTTCATAGGGTAGACGAAACTATATACGCAATCTACATACATTTATCAAGAAGGAGAAAAA
GGAGGATGTAAAGGAATACAGGTAAGCAAATTGATACTAATGGCTCAACGTGATAAGGAAAAAGAATTGC
ACTTTAACATTAATATTGACAAGGAGGAGGGCATCACACAAAAAGTTAGGTGTAACAGAAAATCATGAAA
CTATGATTTCTAATTTATATATTGGAGGATTTTCTCTAAAAAAAAAAATACAACAAATAAAAAACACTCA
ATGACCTGACCATTTGATGGAGTTTAAGTCAATACCTTCTTGAACCATTTCCCATAATGGTGAAAGTTCC
CTCAAGAATTTTACTCTGTCAGAAACGGCCTTAACGACGTAGTCGATCCGGACGATGGCCAACCTTCCAA
TTCATTAAATCGAGTCCTCCATCAGATGATTTACAAGGTTTTGCATAGAATCCCTAAGTAAGAGAAGTTG
TTAGTGATTTCTTCAAGTTTACTAAAATTTACATACAAATGGATGATCTCTTCTCCATTGTTTCCTTTCT
TCTTGCAAACGCGTTTTACAAAGAGATGACATGCTATTTTCTGATTATTTTTTTCTATAGTTTTCTATTT
TGTACGTCCTTGGGAGTCCGAAATGTAAAATCGGGGTATGGTTAGTAGCGGCAGCGTTCATTATGGTATA
TAAAAGATAAAAAGTAGGGGCAAGCGAGACAGAATGGGATACAAGGGCATCGTCTATAATTATAGCTAAA
AATTGTATTTTAATTTGTATTTTTTGTAATTTTATTTCTCATTGTTTTACTTAAAATGAATGCGAATTAG
AGAAAACTTCAACGAAATGTCAAAATAAGCTCAGCAAAATATACAATTTTAGGGAAAGCGATCAGCAACT
TATTCTCCGTTGTAGATTCTTTTTCTTCATAAATTCCAACAATGTAACTGCCAATTGATTTTTCTCTAGA
TGCTAATAAATTGAAACTAATGAATATAATAACACAGGTTTTGATAAATTGTAAACTCTTACTCAAAAAA
AGAATGTTAAAACTAATTTAACCTTTTTATAAAGGCTCATGGCGTTAAAGAGGATAGTAAAAATTCTACA
ATTTTTTAATTTAATGTCACAATTGTCTTGCGAATATAATTCTATTAATTTTCGCTAACTGCTGTTTTAG
TACTATTACTTTCAATATGCCTTATATGCAACTTTAATTCATGAAGAATGCAATATTTTTGCAATCTTTC
TTGTACTGAGCGCTTTTTATCATTTAGTACTCATTATTTAATTTTTCAGTAAAGGGCAATAAATAAATTT
GTAGAAGATGCAATGTAATCTCCTCTATCCTTTTGCTCATATGTTTATGAGTATACCTAGTCTAGAAAGG
CTTGTATTTAAAATATTATTCAATAAAAATTCACAATTTTTACGACATGTGCTACCATTCACTTAACTTC
CTGATTATAAAATTGGTTCGTTTATACTAATTACTTAAGTACCTTTAACTAAACAAAATGCCTATATATA
TATTAATTTACAATGAGTGTCAGATAAGTCACTATGTCCGAGTGGTTAAGGAGTTAGACTCGCCATCGAT
GGTATGGTGCACTCTCAGTACAATCTGCTCTGATGCCGCATAGTTAAGCCAGCCCCGACACCCGCCAACA
CCCGCTGACGCGCCCTGACGGGCTTGTCTGCTCCCGGCATCCGCTTACAGACAAGCTGTGACCGTCTCCG
GGAGCTGCATGTGTCAGAGGTTTTCACCGTCATCACCGAAACGCGCGAGACGAAAGGGCCTCGTGATACG
CCTATTTTTATAGGTTAATGTCATGATAATAATGGTTTCTTAGACGTCAGGTGGCACTTTTCGGGGAAAT
GTGCGCGGAACCCCTATTTGTTTATTTTTCTAAATACATTCAAATATGTATCCGCTCATGAGACAATAAC
CCTGATAAATGCTTCAATAATATTGAAAAAGGAAGAGTATGAGTATTCAACATTTCCGTGTCGCCCTTAT
TCCCTTTTTTGCGGCATTTTGCCTTCCTGTTTTTGCTCACCCAGAAACGCTGGTGAAAGTAAAAGATGCT
GAAGATCAGTTGGGTGCACGAGTGGGTTACATCGAACTGGATCTCAACAGCGGTAAGATCCTTGAGAGTT
TTCGCCCCGAAGAACGTTTTCCAATGATGAGCACTTTTAAAGTTCTGCTATGTGGCGCGGTATTATCCCG
TATTGACGCCGGGCAAGAGCAACTCGGTCGCCGCATACACTATTCTCAGAATGACTTGGTTGAGTACTCA
CCAGTCACAGAAAAGCATCTTACGGATGGCATGACAGTAAGAGAATTATGCAGTGCTGCCATAACCATGA
GTGATAACACTGCGGCCAACTTACTTCTGACAACGATCGGAGGACCGAAGGAGCTAACCGCTTTTTTGCA
CAACATGGGGGATCATGTAACTCGCCTTGATCGTTGGGAACCGGAGCTGAATGAAGCCATACCAAACGAC
GAGCGTGACACCACGATGCCTGTAGCAATGGCAACAACGTTGCGCAAACTATTAACTGGCGAACTACTTA
CTCTAGCTTCCCGGCAACAATTAATAGACTGGATGGAGGCGGATAAAGTTGCAGGACCACTTCTGCGCTC
GGCCCTTCCGGCTGGCTGGTTTATTGCTGATAAATCTGGAGCCGGTGAGCGTGGGTCTCGCGGTATCATT
GCAGCACTGGGGCCAGATGGTAAGCCCTCCCGTATCGTAGTTATCTACACGACGGGGAGTCAGGCAACTA
TGGATGAACGAAATAGACAGATCGCTGAGATAGGTGCCTCACTGATTAAGCATTGGTAACTGTCAGACCA
AGTTTACTCATATATACTTTAGATTGATTTAAAACTTCATTTTTAATTTAAAAGGATCTAGGTGAAGATC
CTTTTTGATAATCTCATGACCAAAATCCCTTAACGTGAGTTTTCGTTCCACTGAGCGTCAGACCCCGTAG
AAAAGATCAAAGGATCTTCTTGAGATCCTTTTTTTCTGCGCGTAATCTGCTGCTTGCAAACAAAAAAACC
ACCGCTACCAGCGGTGGTTTGTTTGCCGGATCAAGAGCTACCAACTCTTTTTCCGAAGGTAACTGGCTTC
AGCAGAGCGCAGATACCAAATACTGTTCTTCTAGTGTAGCCGTAGTTAGGCCACCACTTCAAGAACTCTG
TAGCACCGCCTACATACCTCGCTCTGCTAATCCTGTTACCAGTGGCTGCTGCCAGTGGCGATAAGTCGTG
TCTTACCGGGTTGGACTCAAGACGATAGTTACCGGATAAGGCGCAGCGGTCGGGCTGAACGGGGGGTTCG
TGCACACAGCCCAGCTTGGAGCGAACGACCTACACCGAACTGAGATACCTACAGCGTGAGCTATGAGAAA
GCGCCACGCTTCCCGAAGGGAGAAAGGCGGACAGGTATCCGGTAAGCGGCAGGGTCGGAACAGGAGAGCG
CACGAGGGAGCTTCCAGGGGGAAACGCCTGGTATCTTTATAGTCCTGTCGGGTTTCGCCACCTCTGACTT
GAGCGTCGATTTTTGTGATGCTCGTCAGGGGGGCGGAGCCTATGGAAAAACGCCAGCAACGCGGCCTTTT
TACGGTTCCTGGCCTTTTGCTGGCCTTTTGCTCACATGTTCTTTCCTGCGTTATCCCCTGATTCTGTGGA
TAACCGTATTACCGCCTTTGAGTGAGCTGATACCGCTCGCCGCAGCCGAACGACCGAGCGCAGCGAGTCA
GTGAGCGAGGAAGCGGAAGAGCGCCCAATACGCAAACCGCCTCTCCCCGCGCGTTGGCCGATTCATTAAT
GCAGCTGGCACGACAGGTTTCCCGACTGGAAAGCGGGCAGTGAGCGCAACGCAATTAATGTGAGTTAGCT
CACTCATTAGGCACCCCAGGCTTTACACTTTATGCTTCCGGCTCGTATGTTGTGTGGAATTGTGAGCGGA
TAACAATTTCACACAGGAAACAGCTATGACCATGATTACGCCAAGCTTGCATGGCGGCCGCATAACTTCG
TATAGCATACATTATACGAAGTTATGCATGCTCGGTGGGTCAGGTGGAAGTGGATCTGGTGCTATGATGG
GCAGTGTCGAGCTGAATCTGAGGGAGACTGAGCTGTGTCTTGGTCTTCCCGGTGGAGATACAGTGGCTCC
GGTAACCGGAAACAAGAGAGGGTTCTCAGAGACGGTTGATCTGAAGCTAAATCTGAATAATGAGCCTGCA
AACAAGGAAGGATCTACGACTCATGACGTCGTGACTTTTGATTCCAAGGAGAAGAGTGCTTGTCCTAAAG
ATCCAGCCAAACCTCCGGCCAAGGCACAAGTTGTGGGATGGCCACCGGTGAGATCATACCGGAAGAACGT
GATGGTTTCCTGCCAAAAATCAAGCGGTGGCCCGGAGGCGGCGGCGTTCGTGAAGGTATCAATGGACGGA
GCACCGTACTTGAGGAAAATCGATTTGAGGATGTATAAAAGCTACGATGAGCTTTCTAATGCTTTGTCCA
ACATGTTCAGCTCTTTTACCATGGGCAAACATGGAGGAGAAGAAGGAATGATAGACTTCATGAATGAGAG
GAAATTGATGGATTTGGTGAATAGCTGGGACTATGTTCCCTCTTATGAAGACAAAGACGGTGATTGGATG
CTCGTCGGCGACGTTCCTTGGCCAATGTTCGTCGATACATGCAAGCGTTTACGTCTCATGAAAGGATCGG
ATGCCATTGGTCTCGCTCCGAGGGCGATGGAGAAGTGCAAGAGCAGAGCTGGAGCAGGCGCCGGTGAACA
AAAGTTGATTTCTGAAGAAGATTTGAACGGTGAACAAAAGCTAATCTCCGAGGAAGACTTGAACGGTGAA
CAAAAATTAATCTCAGAAGAAGACTTGAACGGACTCGACGGTGAACAAAAGTTGATTTCTGAAGAAGATT
TGAACGGTGAACAAAAGCTAATCTCCGAGGAAGACTTGTAAGGCGCGCCGCTAGCACTACGCCATATCAT
GCCCATCCCGCTACTTCTGCTGCTAATTAAACTTTAAACATCTTTCCAGCATTTACTTGAACATCAAACT
CTAATATCGAAATCTTTTCAAACACTTATCACATACTCAAACTTAAACCAACATTAAACCTGTTAGACAA
AGCCCCGGGGCTTGCCCATCTGTTTTAGACGTCACAGAAGGACCATGTTTATTTTAAATTTCACATACAT
GTGTTTAATTACCTTCATTGTATAAATTCTCGAAACTTTCTCCAATTCTTCGGTCAGATAAAAAATTTCT
CTAGTCACCGTCTTTTATAGAGCTTTTGTCAGATGTTTTTCTGGATGGAATCATTGTCCAGTTACTATGC
TTTTTATTTATAAGTTTGAAAGTTTAGTTAACTTTTTGTTTTCTTTAATACATTTTTTAATCATGTCAAC
ATTTGGGATTTGTAGAAGTAGTAAATTTTTTGTACATGTTGTAGAATTGGATAAGAACGAAAACAGCTAG
TATGTAAAAAAAACGAAAATCCCAAATTCCGTTGTTTGTTTGATATAGTAATATTTATAGCATTTTAGTT
TCTAAAGATTTTTGATAATCTTTTACATTTGCTTTCACATACATTCGCGCTACTACCATACATCATATCC
CGCTTTCTTTAATTGCTTCCCCACAGACTCAACCAGCGGGGCCTTCTTCTCGAGATCTGTTTAGCTTGCC
TCGTCCCCGCCGGGTCACCCGGCCAGCGACATGGAGGCCCAGAATACCCTCCTTGACAGTCTTGACGTGC
GCAGCTCAGGGGCATGATGTGACTGTCGCCCGTACATTTAGCCCATACATCCCCATGTATAATCATTTGC
ATCCATACATTTTGATGGCCGCACGGCGCGAAGCAAAAATTACGGCTCCTCGCTGCAGACCTGCGAGCAG
GGAAACGCTCCCCTCACAGACGCGTTGAATTGTCCCCACGCCGCGCCCCTGTAGAGAAATATAAAAGGTT
AGGATTTGCCACTGAGGTTCTTCTTTCATATACTTCCTTTTAAAATCTTGCTAGGATACAGTTCTCACAT
CACATCCGAACATAAACAACCATGGGTAAGGAAAAGACTCACGTTTCGAGGCCGCGATTAAATTCCAACA
TGGATGCTGATTTATATGGGTATAAATGGGCTCGCGATAATGTCGGGCAATCAGGTGCGACAATCTATCG
ATTGTATGGGAAGCCCGATGCGCCAGAGTTGTTTCTGAAACATGGCAAAGGTAGCGTTGCCAATGATGTT
ACAGATGAGATGGTCAGACTAAACTGGCTGACGGAATTTATGCCTCTTCCGACCATCAAGCATTTTATCC
GTACTCCTGATGATGCATGGTTACTCACCACTGCGATCCCCGGCAAAACAGCATTCCAGGTATTAGAAGA
ATATCCTGATTCAGGTGAAAATATTGTTGATGCGCTGGCAGTGTTCCTGCGCCGGTTGCATTCGATTCCT
GTTTGTAATTGTCCTTTTAACAGCGATCGCGTATTTCGTCTCGCTCAGGCGCAATCACGAATGAATAACG
GTTTGGTTGATGCGAGTGATTTTGATGACGAGCGTAATGGCTGGCCTGTTGAACAAGTCTGGAAAGAAAT
GCATAAGCTTTTGCCATTCTCACCGGATTCAGTCGTCACTCATGGTGATTTCTCACTTGATAACCTTATT
TTTGACGAGGGGAAATTAATAGGTTGTATTGATGTTGGACGAGTCGGAATCGCAGACCGATACCAGGATC
TTGCCATCCTATGGAACTGCCTCGGTGAGTTTTCTCCTTCATTACAGAAACGGCTTTTTCAAAAATATGG
TATTGATAATCCTGATATGAATAAATTGCAGTTTCATTTGATGCTCGATGAGTTTTTCTAATCAGTACTG
ACAATAAAAAGATTCTTGTTTTCAAGAACTTGTCATTTGTATAGTTTTTTTATATTGTAGTTGTTCTATT
TTAATCAAATGTTAGCGTGATTTATATTTTTTTTCGCCTCGACATCATCTGCCCAGATGCGAAGTTAAGT
GCGCAGAAAGTAATATCATGCGTCAATCGTATGTGAATGCTGGTCGCTATACTGCTGTCGATTCGATACT
AACGCCGCCATCCAGTCGACGAACTAGTATAACTTCGTATATGGTATTATATACGAAGTTATGCGGCCGC
GCGAATTCACTGGCCGTCGTTTTACAACGTCGTGACTGGGAAAACCCTGGCGTTACCCAACTTAATCGCC
TTGCAGCACATCCCCCTTTCGCCAGCTGGCGTAATAGCGAAGAGGCCCGCACCGATCGCCCTTCCCAACA
GTTGCGCAGCCTGAATGGCGAATGGCGCCTGATGCGGTATTTTCTCCTTACGCATCTGTGCGGTATTTCA
CACCGCATACCATCGTCCGGATCAATGAAGTAGATGAGTTTACTACCTGTATATACTTTTTTTTTTGTCA
AAGTCACTTTTATGGCATTTCCATGTTGAAGGATTAGCCACAGCACTAAATTTTCAGCGTATGATTGCTT
TTAAATATTTAATTTTCATCGTTTTTTAATTAATATTCAAAACGATTTAATGCCTTCTACATCTGAAGTC
AAGCTCATAGACTCGGGTTGGGTAGCTAAAACTACATCTAACACGAAGGGGTATAGCCTTCTTAAAGTAT
ACTCATGTATAAACGTTTTGGGTTCATATTTTTGGGCCACGTGGTTTATAAAAATTCTTAACTACACCAC
TCGGTATCCCGCACCCGTCTACGTTTCTACGATTTCGAGCTAATATTGAGTAAAGTGATTAGCAAAAAAA
ATAAAAGTACTCGTTGTCGGAGATCAAGAATTTTTCTATTATCTCATCTAAACCACTTTCTAAAAGCGAA
AAACAAAATCGTAATATGCAGCTTGAATGGGCTTCCATAGTTTGAAAGAAAAACCCTAGCAGTACTGGCA
AGGGAGACATTCCTTTTACCTGGCTAATCGCCATCTTCCAGCAGGCGCACCATTGCCCCTGTTTCACTAT
CCAGGTTACGGATATAGTTCATGACAATATTTACATTGGTCCAGCCACCAGCTTGCATGATCTCCGGTAT
TGAAACTCCAGCGCGGGCCATATCTCGCGCGGCTCCGACACGGGCACTGTGTCCAGACCAGGCCAGGTAT
CTCTGACCAGAGTCATCCTTAGCGCCGTAAATCAATCGATGAGTTGCTTCAAAAATCCCTTCCAGGGCGC
GAGTTGATAGCTGGCTGGTGGCAGATGGCGCGGCAACACCATTTTTTCTGACCCGGCAAAACAGGTAGTT
ATTCGGATCATCAGCTACACCAGAGACGGAAATCCATCGCTCGACCAGTTTAGTTACCCCCAGGCTAAGT
GCCTTCTCTACACCTGCGGTGCTAACCAGCGTTTTCGTTCTGCCAATATGGATTAACATTCTCCCACCGT
CAGTACGTGAGATATCTTTAACCCTGATCCTGGCAATTTCGGCTATACGTAACAGGGTGTTATAAGCAAT
CCCCAGAAATGCCAGATTACGTATATCCTGGCAGCGATCGCTATTTTCCATGAGTGAACGAACCTGGTCG
AAATCAGTGCGTTCGAACGCTAGAGCCTGTTTTGCACGTTCACCGGCATCAACGTTTTCTTTTCGGATCC
GCCGCATAACCAGTGAAACAGCATTGCTGTCACTTGGTCGTGGCAGCCCGGACCGACGATGAAGCATGTT
TAGCTGGCCCAAATGTTGCTGGATAGTTTTTACTGCCAGACCGCGCGCCTGAAGATATAGAAGATAATCG
CGAACATCTTCAGGTTCTGCGGGAAACCATTTCCGGTTATTCAACTTGCACCATGCCGCCCACGACCGGC
AAACGGACAGAAGCATTTTCCAGGTATGCTCAGAAAACGCCTGGCGATCCCTGAACATGTCCATCAGGTT
CTTGCGAACCTCATCACTCGTTGCATCGACCGGTAACTTTTAGATTAACATTTGTTTAAATATGAAATTA
GGCAATGTAACATACTGCAGGCAAATTTTGGTGTACGGTAAGTAAATTGGACATATGATTTAACAAAGCG
ACTATAAGTCAGAAAGTGAGAATGAGATTGAAATAATTAATTCAACTTATTCAATTGATGATATGCCAGG
ATTCCTCTTCCTTTATCTTCAATGTTTCGATTAACAGGTCCATTATCCGGTTTTTAGTTTCGCTGCACAT
TGCCGAATGACAATCGGATTCCTTTAAGCTTTGCTTTTGCCCTGTTTTCTCTCCCCAGTAATCGTTGGGT
GACTGAACCATCCAGTAGCCGAGAGTTACGTTTTTCCTGATTTAATAAATATCCATATCTATTTGTCTCG
TGGTGTTTTACAGCAACTAACCGAAATTACTATTTTGCATCATCCAACCATAAAGAGACAACAATAATTC
TAGAAAACATATAACAAGTGTTTTTTTCTATTTACGTCTCATACGCAAAGTCCACTTTACCATGTTTTGG
AAACTTGTACCCAACCATTCATTTTTCGATTTTGTAATGAGGCTCTTTTCTTCTAACAATCATTGAGGTC
ATTATCATGTGTCCTCACCTATTGTTTAAATTGAGGCTTGCGCTATTCCCAAAATTGTGGGTATTATTTT
CATATATCAGTATCTGCAATTTCGGTTCAACTCCGGAAGCTCGGTACCCAACTGTGGGAATACTCAGGTA
TCGTAAGATGCAAGAGTTCGAATCTCTTAGCAACCATTATTTTTTTTCTCTCAACATAACGAGAACACAC
AGGGGCGCTATCGCACAGAATCAAATTCGATGACTGGAAATTTTTTGTTAATTTCAGAGGTCGCCTGACG
CATATACCTTTTTCAACTGAAAAATTGGGAGAAAAAGGAAAGGTGAGAGCGCCGGAACCGGCTTTTCATA
TAGAATAGAGAAGCGTTCATGACTAAATGCTTGCATCACAATACTTGAAGTTGACAATATTATTTAAGGA
CCTATTGTTTTTTCCAATAGGTGGTTAGCAATCGTCTTACTTTCTAACTTTTCTTACCTTTTACATTTCA
GCAATATATATATATATATATATATATATTTCAAGGATATACCATTGTAATGTCTGCCCCTAAGAAGATC
GTCGTTTTGCCAGGTGACCACGTTGGTCAAGAA
